>Addgene plasmid #127453 | pTOX8 | addgene full sequence | sequence record 251148 | Addgene NGS Result
TTGGCGGATGAGAGGGTACCGCATGAGCTTCGAGCTAATCGCGCAAAAAACCCCGCTTCGGCGGGGTTTT
TTCGCTGATCACGTACGATATCTTCGAACCGGTGCACATGGTGTACAGGGCCCTAGGATAGGACGTCTTA
AGGTTTAAACCAGGTTAATTAATTTAAATGCATCCCGGGACGTCTCGAGCTCGATCGGACCGCGGCCGCT
AGCACGTATACCAAGTGTCCTGTTTTCTTGCCGCCAAGGATCTGATGGCGCAGGGGATCAAGATCTCTGT
TGATACCGGGAAGCCCTGGGCCAACTTTTGGCGAAAATGAGACGTTGATCGGCACGTAAGAGGTTCCAAC
TTTCACCATAATGAAATAAGATCACTACCGGGCGTATTTTTTGAGTTATCGAGATTTTCAGGAGCTAAGG
AAGCTAAAATGGAGAAAAAAATCACTGGATATACCACCGTTGATATATCCCAATGGCATCGTAAAGAACA
TTTTGAGGCATTTCAGTCAGTTGCTCAATGTACCTATAACCAGACCGTTCAGCTGGATATTACGGCCTTT
TTAAAGACCGTAAAGAAAAATAAGCACAAGTTTTATCCGGCCTTTATTCACATTCTTGCCCGCCTGATGA
ATGCTCATCCGGAATTACGTATGGCAATGAAAGACGGTGAGCTGGTGATATGGGATAGTGTTCACCCTTG
TTACACCGTTTTCCATGAGCAAACTGAAACGTTTTCATCGCTCTGGAGTGAATACCACGACGATTTCCGG
CAGTTTCTACACATATATTCGCAAGATGTGGCGTGTTACGGTGAAAACCTGGCCTATTTCCCTAAAGGGT
TTATTGAGAATATGTTTTTCGTCTCAGCCAATCCCTGGGTGAGTTTCACCAGTTTTGATTTAAACGTGGC
CAATATGGACAACTTCTTCGCCCCCGTTTTCACCATGGGCAAATATTATACGCAAGGCGACAAGGTGCTG
ATGCCGCTGGCGATTCAGGTTCATCATGCCGTTTGTGATGGCTTCCATGTCGGCAGAATGCTTAATGAAT
TACAACAGTACTGCGATGAGTGGCAGGGCGGGGCGTAATTTTTTTAAGGCAGTTATTGTCTTCAAATTCC
CGTTGCATCGATGGCCCCCGATGGTAGTGTGGGGTCTCCCCATGCGAGAGTAGGGAACTGCCAGGCATCA
AATAAAACGAAAGGCTCAGTCGAAAGACTGGGCCTTTCGTTTTATCTGTTGTTTGTCGGTGAACGCTCTC
CTGAGTAGGACAAATCCGCCGGGAGCGGATTTGAACGTTGCGAAGCAACGGCCCGGAGGGTGGCGGGCAG
GACGCCCGCCATAAACTGCCAGGCATCAAATTAAGCAGAAGGCCATCCTGACGGATGGCCTTTTTGCGTG
GCCAGTGCCAAGCTTGCATGCCTGCAGCTGTCCGGAACTAGTCGAGGCCATGGTGGCCTCCTGATGTCGT
CAACACGGCGAAATAGTAATCACGAGGTCAGGTTCTTACCTTAAATTTTCGACGGAAAACCACGTAAAAA
ACGTCGATTTTTCAAGATACAGCGTGAATTTTCAGGAAATGCGGTGAGCATCACATCACCACAATTCAGC
AAATTGTGAACATCATCACGTTCATCTTTCCCTGGTTGCCAATGGCCCATTTTCCTGTCAGTAACGAGAA
GGTCGCGAATTCAGGCGCTTTTTAGACTGGTCGTAATGAAATTCAGCAGGATCACCATATGGAAAAACGC
ACACCACATACACGTTTGAGTCAGGTTAAAAAACTTGTCAATGCCGGGCAAGTTCGTACAACACGTAGTG
CCCTGTTAAATGCAGATGAGTTAGGTTTGGATTTTGATGGTATGTGTAATGTTATCATTGGATTATCAGA
GAGCGACTTTTATAAAAGCATGACCACCTACTCTGATCATACTATCTGGCAGGATGTTTACAGACCCAGG
CTTGTTACAGGCCAGGTTTATCTTAAAATTACGGTAATTCATGACGTACTGATCGTCTCGTTTAAGGAGA
AGTAAGGATCCGCGAATTCTCATGTTTGACAGCTTATCACTGATCAGTGAATTAATGGCGATGACGCATC
CTCACGATAATATCCGGGTAGGCGCAATCACTTTCGTCTCTACTCCGTTACAAAGCGAGGCTGGGTATTT
CCCGGCCTTTCTGTTATCCGAAATCCACTGAAAGCACAGCGGCTGGCTGAGGAGATAAATAATAAACGAG
GGGCTGTATGCACAAAGCATCTTCTGTTGAGTTAAGAACGAGTATCGAGATGGCACATAGCCTTGCTCAA
ATTGGAATCAGGTTTGTGCCAATACCAGTAGAAACAGACGAAGAAGTCGTGGGGGAATTCCACAAATTGT
TATCCGCTCACAATTCCACATGTGGAATTCCACATGTGGAATTCCCATGTCAGCCGTTAAGTGTTCCTGT
GTCACTCAAAATTGCTTTGAGAGGCTCTAAGGGCTTCTCAGTGCGTTACATCCCTGGCTTGTTGTCCACA
ACCGTTAAACCTTAAAAGCTTTAAAAGCCTTATATATTCTTTTTTTTCTTATAAAACTTAAAACCTTAGA
GGCTATTTAAGTTGCTGATTTATATTAATTTTATTGTTCAAACATGAGAGCTTAGTACGTGAAACATGAG
AGCTTAGTACGTTAGCCATGAGAGCTTAGTACGTTAGCCATGAGGGTTTAGTTCGTTAAACATGAGAGCT
TAGTACGTTAAACATGAGAGCTTAGTACGTGAAACATGAGAGCTTAGTACGTACTATCAACAGGTTGAAC
TGCTGATCTTCAGATCCTCTACGCCGGACGCATCGTGGCCGGATCCAGCCGACCAGGCTTTCCACGCCCG
CGTGCCGCTCCATGTCGTTCGCGCGGTTCTCGGAAACGCGCTGCCGCGTTTCGTGATTGTCACGCTCAAG
CCCGTAGTCCCGTTCGAGCGTCGCGCAGAGGTCAGCGAGGGCGCGGTAGGCCCGATACGGCTCATGGATG
GTGTTTCGGGTCGGGTGAATCTTGTTGATGGCGATATGGATGTGCAGGTTGTCGGTGTCGTGATGCACGG
CACTGACGCGCTGATGCTCGGCGAAGCCAAGCCCAGCGCAGATGCGGTCCTCAATCGCGCGCAACGTCTC
CGCGTCGGGCTTCTCTCCCGCGCGGAAGCTAACCAGCAGGTGATAGGTCTTGTCGGCCTCGGAACGGGTG
TTGCCGTGCTGGGTCGCCATCACCTCGGCCATGACAGCGGGCAGGGTGTTTGCCTCGCAGTTCGTGACGC
GCACGTGACCCAGGCGCTCGGTCTTGCCTTGCTCGTCGGTGATGTACTTCACCAGCTCCGCGAAGTCGCT
CTTCTTGATGGAGCGCATGGGGACGTGCTTGGCAATCACGCGCACCCCCCGGCCGTTTTAGCGGCTAAAA
AAGTCATGGCTCTGCCCTCGGGCGGACCACGCCCATCATGACCTTGCCAAGCTCGTCCTGCTTCTCTTCG
ATCTTCGCCAGCAGGGCGAGGATCGTGGCATCACCGAACCGCGCCGTGCGCGGGTCGTCGGTGAGCCAGA
GTTTCAGCAGGCCGCCCAGGCGGCCCAGGTCGCCATTGATGCGGGCCAGCTCGCGGACGTGCTCATAGTC
CACGACGCCCGTGATTTTGTAGCCCTGGCCGACGGCCAGCAGGTAGGCCGACAGGCTCATGCCGGCCGCC
GCCGCCTTTTCCTCAATCGCTCTTCGTTCGTCTGGAAGGCAGTACACCTTGATAGGTGGGCTGCCCTTCC
TGGTTGGCTTGGTTTCATCAGCCATCCGCTTGCCCTCATCTGTTACGCCGGCGGTAGCCGGCCAGCCTCG
CAGAGCAGGATTCCCGTTGAGCACCGCCAGGTGCGAATAAGGGACAGTGAAGAAGGAACACCCGCTCGCG
GGTGGGCCTACTTCACCTATCCTGCCCGGCTGACGCCGTTGGATACACCAAGGAAAGTCTACACGAACCC
TTTGGCAAAATCCTGTATATCGTGCGAAAAAGGATGGATATACCGAAAAAATCGCTATAATGACCCCGAA
GCAGGGTTATGCAGCGGAAAAGCGCTGCTTCCCTGCTGTTTTGTGGAATATCTACCGACTGGAAACAGGC
AAATGCAGGAAATTACTGAACTGAGGGGACAGGCGAGAGACGATGCCAAAGAGCTACACCGACGAGCTGG
CCGAGTGGGTTGAATCCCGCGCGGCCAAGAAGCGCCGGCGTGATGAGGCTGCGGTTGCGTTCCTGGCGGT
GAGGGCGGATGTCGAGGCGGCGTTAGCGTCCGGCTATGCGCTCGTCACCATTTGGGAGCACATGCGGGAA
ACGGGGAAGGTCAAGTTCTCCTACGAGACGTTCCGCTCGCACGCCAGGCGGCACATCAAGGCCAAGCCCG
CCGATGTGCCCGCACCGCAGGCCAAGGCTGCGGAACCCGCGCCGGCACCCAAGACGCCGGAGCCACGGCG
GCCGAAGCAGGGGGGCAAGGCTGAAAAGCCGGCCCCCGCTGCGGCCCCGACCGGCTTCACCTTCAACCCA
ACACCGGACAAAAAGGATCCTCTACGCCGGACGCATCGTGGCCGGCATCACCGGCGCCACAGGTGCGGTT
GCTGGCGCCTATATCGCCGACATCACCGATGGGGAAGATCGGGCTCGCCACTTCGGGCTCATGAGCGCTT
GTTTCGGCGTGGGTATGGTGGCAGGCCCCGTGGCCGGGGGACTGTTGGGCGCCATCTCCTTGCTGCCTCG
CGCGTTTCGGTGATGACGGTGAAAACCTCTGACACATGCAGCTCCCGGAGACGGTCACAGCTTGTCTGTA
AGCGGATGCCGTAAGTAAGGTAAAGGCCTCGCGGAACCCCTATTTGTTTATTTTTCTAAATACATTCAAA
TATGTATCCGCTCATGAGACAATAACCCTGATAAATGCTTCAATAATATTGAAAAAGGAGCTTATCACCG
ATAAGGAGGTTTTTTAATGACGGTGCTGCACTCGGTTGACTTCTTCCCTAGCGGCAATGCCAGCGTTGCC
ATTGAGCCGCGCCTGCCTCAAGCCGACTTCCCGGAGCACCACCACGACTTCCACGAGATCGTTATCGTGG
AGCACGGTACCGGCATCCACGTTTTCAACGGCCAACCGTACACGATTACGGGCGGTACCGTGTGCTTCGT
TCGTGATCACGACCGCCACTTATACGAGCACACGGACAACTTATGCTTAACCAACGTTTTATACCGTAGC
CCTGACCGCTTCCAATTCCTGGCGGGCTTAAACCAACTGTTACCGCAGGAATTAGACGGCCAATACCCTA
GCCATTGGCGTGTGAATCATTCGGTGCTGCAACAAGTTCGCCAATTAGTGGCGCAAATGGAGCAACAAGA
GGGCGAGAACGACCTGCCGAGCACGGCGAGCCGTGAAATTCTGTTCATGCAGCTGTTACTGCTGTTACGC
AAGTCGAGCCTGCAAGAAAATTTAGAGAATTCGGCGAGCCGCCTGAATCTGCTGTTAGCGTGGTTAGAAG
ATCACTTCGCGGACGAAGTTAACTGGGATGCGGTTGCCGACCAGTTCAGCCTGAGCTTACGCACCCTGCA
CCGCCAACTGAAACAACAGACCGGCTTAACCCCGCAACGCTATTTAAACCGTTTACGCTTAATGAAGGCG
CGCCACTTACTGCGCCATTCGGAAGCGTCGGTGACCGATATTGCGTACCACTGTGGCTTTTCGGATAGCA
ATCATTTCAGCACCCTGTTCCGTCGCGAATTCAATTGGAGCCCTCGCGACATCCGCCAAGGCCGCGACGG
TTTCTTACAGTGAAGGCCTTCTAGAGTCGACCTGCAAAAAAGAGTATTGACTTCGCATCTTTTTGTACCT
ATAATAGATTCATTACTAGAGAAAGAGGAGAAATACTAGATGGCGTCCCTTGTAAAGAAGGATATGTGTG
TTAAGATGACAATGGAGGGAACCGTCAACGGGTATCACTTTAAGTGTGTTGGCGAGGGAGAAGGCAAACC
GTTCGAGGGTACACAGAATATGCGCATTCGTGTCACCGAAGGGGGCCCTTTGCCCTTTGCTTTCGATATT
TTGGCCCCGTGCTGTATGTATGGTTCGAAGACTTTTATCAAACACGTAAGCGGAATCCCTGACTACTTCA
AGGAGAGCTTTCCCGAAGGCTTTACTTGGGAACGTACGCAGATTTTTGAAGACGGAGGAGTTTTGACTGC
CCATCAAGATACATCACTTGAGGGAAACTGTTTAATCTACAAAGTTAAGGTGTTAGGGACAAATTTTCCT
GCCAATGGTCCGGTTATGCAGAAAAAGACAGCAGGCTGGGAACCGTGTGTAGAGATGTTGTACCCCCGCG
ACGGGGTTCTTTGCGGGCAATCCCTTATGGCCTTGAAATGTACTGATGGAAATCACTTGACATCCCATTT
ACGCACCACTTATCGCTCGCGTAAGCCAAGTAATGCGGTGAACATGCCGGAATTTCACTTCGGAGACCAT
CGTATTGAAATCTTGAAAGCCGAACAAGGAAAATTTTATGAACAATACGAATCCGCAGTGGCACGTTATT
CAGATGTTCCAGAAAAGGCGACTTGATAAGGCATGCAAGCTTGGCTGTT
Features (pLannotate 1.2.2; 20 found; start..end, strand, type, name):
    326..428     +  promoter       cat promoter: promoter of the E. coli cat gene encoding chloramphenicol acetyltransferase
    429..1088    +  CDS            CmR: chloramphenicol acetyltransferase; cat; confers resistance to chloramphenicol
   1189..1275    +  terminator     rrnB T1 terminator: Escherichia coli rrnB; transcription terminator T1 from the E. coli rrnB gene
   1367..1394    +  terminator     rrnB T2 terminator: transcription terminator T2 from the E. coli rrnB gene
   1410..1427    -  misc_feature   MCS (fragment): pUC18/19 multiple cloning site
   1597..1715    +  promoter       rhaB promoter: promoter of the E. coli rhaBAD operon, conferring tight induction with L-rhamnose and repression with D-glucose in the presence of RhaR and RhaS (Giacalone et al., 2006)
   1739..2032    +  CDS            mqsR: MQSR_ECOLI - Also known as ygiU. Experimental evidence at protein level: Swiss-Prot protein existence level 1. Initially reported to act as a cotranscription factor with MqsA (PubMed:19690171, PubMed:20105222). Following further experiments, the MqsR-MqsA complex does not bind DNA and all reported data are actually due to a small fraction of free MqsA alone binding DNA. Addition of MqsR to a preformed MqsA-promoter DNA complex causes dissociation of the MqsA-DNA complex, probably causing derepression of MqsA-repressed transcripts. Does not bind DNA in the presence or absence of MqsA (PubMed:23
   2095..2341    +  terminator     λ tL3 terminator: transcription terminator tL3 from phage λ
   2377..2393    -  protein_bind   lac operator: The lac repressor binds to the lac operator to inhibit transcription in E. coli. This inhibition can be relieved by adding lactose or isopropyl-β-D-thiogalactopyranoside (IPTG). lac repressor encoded by lacI
   2428..2816    -  rep_origin     R6K γ ori: γ replication origin from E. coli plasmid R6K; requires the R6K initiator protein pi for replication
   2830..3396    -  CDS            traI (fragment): TRAI6_ECOLX - Experimental evidence at protein level: Swiss-Prot protein existence level 1. The initiation process of transfer DNA synthesis requires the interaction of at least three plasmid-specific components (TraH, I, and J) at the transfer origin resulting in the assembly of a specialised nucleoprotein complex - the relaxosome. Site- and strand-specific cleavage at the transfer origin is dependent on TraI and TraJ. From Escherichia coli.
   3434..3805    -  CDS            traJ: oriT-recognizing protein; traJ
   3838..3947    -  oriT           oriT: incP origin of transfer
   4173..4574    +  CDS            traK: TRAK4_ECOLX - Experimental evidence at protein level: Swiss-Prot protein existence level 1. From Escherichia coli.
   4565..4753    +  CDS            TcR (fragment): tetracycline efflux protein; tet; confers resistance to tetracycline
   4752..4792    +  CDS            rop (fragment): Rop protein, which maintains plasmids at low copy number; rop
   4860..4959    +  promoter       AmpR promoter: bla
   4987..5820    +  CDS            rhaS: RHAS_ECOLI - Also known as rhaC2. Experimental evidence at protein level: Swiss-Prot protein existence level 1. Activates expression of the rhaBAD and rhaT operons. From Escherichia coli (strain K12).
   5830..5846    +  misc_feature   MCS (fragment): pUC18/19 multiple cloning site
   5920..6579    +  CDS            AQ14: AQ14 is a basic (constitutively fluorescent) red fluorescent protein published in 2005, derived from Actinia equina.
