[The description below was written by a language model from this plasmid's Addgene catalogue record and pLannotate feature annotations shown in this document.]
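Description:
pTOX8 is a 6.6 kb bacterial allelic exchange (suicide) vector built by extensive modification of the pDS132 backbone, one member of a suite of plasmids designed for scarless modification of proteobacterial genomes. It replicates from the R6K γ origin, which depends on the π initiator protein, so it is maintained only in pir-expressing hosts such as the Pir1 strain listed in the record and cannot replicate autonomously in typical target bacteria. Selection is by chloramphenicol, through a cat promoter-driven chloramphenicol acetyltransferase gene. An IncP (RP4-type) mobilisation region comprising oriT, traJ, traK and a traI fragment allows conjugative transfer from a suitable donor strain. Short remnants of tetracycline resistance and rop sequences are also annotated and appear to be backbone leftovers.

The counterselection module is the E. coli mqsR toxin gene under the rhamnose-inducible rhaB promoter, followed by the λ tL3 terminator and shielded from upstream transcription by the rrnB T1 and T2 terminators. The activator rhaS is carried on the plasmid, apparently expressed from the AmpR (bla) promoter annotated just upstream of it. Because the rhaB promoter is repressed by glucose, leaky toxin expression can be held down during propagation, consistent with the glucose requirement noted in the record. Rhamnose induction then kills cells that retain the integrated vector, enriching for those that have undergone the second recombination event. The second insert is a codon-optimised tsPurple chromoprotein driven by the constitutive apFAB46 promoter. The automated annotation labels this coding sequence as the related Actinia equina protein AQ14. The chromoprotein gives a visible colony colour marking plasmid presence, which helps in screening for integrants and for plasmid loss. MCS fragments are annotated, but the record does not state where homology arms for the target locus are cloned.
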