Addgene plasmid #127453: pTOX8
Purpose: Encodes MqsR toxin and tsPurple chromoprotein. CAM-R
Depositing lab: Matthew Waldor. Depositing organization: Brigham and Women's Hospital. Publication: A New Suite of Allelic Exchange Vectors for the Scarless Modification of Proteobacterial Genomes. Lazarus JE, Warr AR, Kuehl CJ, Giorgio RT, Davis BM, Waldor MK. Appl Environ Microbiol. 2019 Jun 14. pii: AEM.00990-19. doi: 10.1128/AEM.00990-19. PubMed 31201277.
Backbone
  Vector backbone: pDS132
  Total vector size (bp): 6629
  Modifications to backbone: Extensive - see paper for details
  Vector type: Bacterial Expression
Growth in bacteria
  Bacterial resistance: Chloramphenicol, 25 μg/mL
  Growth temperature: 37°C
  Growth strain: Pir1
  Growth instructions: NEEDS 2% GLUCOSE
  Copy number: Unknown
Gene/Insert 1
  Gene/Insert name: mqsR toxin
  Promoter: pRha
  Cloning method: Gibson Cloning
  Sequencing primers: 5′ tcatctttccctggttgcca; 3′ tcaaacatgagaattcgcgga
Gene/Insert 2
  Gene/Insert name: tsPurple chromoprotein
  Mutation: Codon optimized from protein sequence in FPbase
  Promoter: apFAB46
  Cloning method: Gibson Cloning
  Sequencing primers: 5′ CGGTTTCTTACAGTGAAGGC; 3′ AGATCCTTGGCGGCAAGAAA
Resource information
  A portion of this plasmid was derived from a plasmid made by: Swaine Chen lab
Terms and licenses: Academic/Nonprofit Terms; Industry Terms: Not Available to Industry
How to cite: pTOX8 was a gift from Matthew Waldor (Addgene plasmid # 127453 ; http://n2t.net/addgene:127453 ; RRID:Addgene_127453)
